>Addgene plasmid #209320 | AAV-EGFP-APOBEC1-YTHmut | addgene full sequence | sequence record 414824 | Addgene NGS Result
CTTCCGCTTCCTCGCTCACTGACTCGCTGCGCTCGGTCGTTCGGCTGCGGCGAGCGGTATCAGCTCACTC
AAAGGCGGTAATACGGTTATCCACAGAATCAGGGGATAACGCAGGAAAGAACATGTGAGCAAAAGGCCAG
CAAAAGGCCAGGAACCGTAAAAAGGCCGCGTTGCTGGCGTTTTTCCATAGGCTCCGCCCCCCTGACGAGC
ATCACAAAAATCGACGCTCAAGTCAGAGGTGGCGAAACCCGACAGGACTATAAAGATACCAGGCGTTTCC
CCCTGGAAGCTCCCTCGTGCGCTCTCCTGTTCCGACCCTGCCGCTTACCGGATACCTGTCCGCCTTTCTC
CCTTCGGGAAGCGTGGCGCTTTCTCATAGCTCACGCTGTAGGTATCTCAGTTCGGTGTAGGTCGTTCGCT
CCAAGCTGGGCTGTGTGCACGAACCCCCCGTTCAGCCCGACCGCTGCGCCTTATCCGGTAACTATCGTCT
TGAGTCCAACCCGGTAAGACACGACTTATCGCCACTGGCAGCAGCCACTGGTAACAGGATTAGCAGAGCG
AGGTATGTAGGCGGTGCTACAGAGTTCTTGAAGTGGTGGCCTAACTACGGCTACACTAGAAGAACAGTAT
TTGGTATCTGCGCTCTGCTGAAGCCAGTTACCTTCGGAAAAAGAGTTGGTAGCTCTTGATCCGGCAAACA
AACCACCGCTGGTAGCGGTGGTTTTTTTGTTTGCAAGCAGCAGATTACGCGCAGAAAAAAAGGATCTCAA
GAAGATCCTTTGATCTTTTCTACGGGGTCTGACGCTCAGTGGAACGAAAACTCACGTTAAGGGATTTTGG
TCATGAGATTATCAAAAAGGATCTTCACCTAGATCCTTTTAAATTAAAAATGAAGTTTTAAATCAATCTA
AAGTATATATGAGTAAACTTGGTCTGACAGTTACCAATGCTTAATCAGTGAGGCACCTATCTCAGCGATC
TGTCTATTTCGTTCATCCATAGTTGCCTGACTCCCCGTCGTGTAGATAACTACGATACGGGAGGGCTTAC
CATCTGGCCCCAGTGCTGCAATGATACCGCGAGACCCACGCTCACCGGCTCCAGATTTATCAGCAATAAA
CCAGCCAGCCGGAAGGGCCGAGCGCAGAAGTGGTCCTGCAACTTTATCCGCCTCCATCCAGTCTATTAAT
TGTTGCCGGGAAGCTAGAGTAAGTAGTTCGCCAGTTAATAGTTTGCGCAACGTTGTTGCCATTGCTACAG
GCATCGTGGTGTCACGCTCGTCGTTTGGTATGGCTTCATTCAGCTCCGGTTCCCAACGATCAAGGCGAGT
TACATGATCCCCCATGTTGTGCAAAAAAGCGGTTAGCTCCTTCGGTCCTCCGATCGTTGTCAGAAGTAAG
TTGGCCGCAGTGTTATCACTCATGGTTATGGCAGCACTGCATAATTCTCTTACTGTCATGCCATCCGTAA
GATGCTTTTCTGTGACTGGTGAGTACTCAACCAAGTCATTCTGAGAATAGTGTATGCGGCGACCGAGTTG
CTCTTGCCCGGCGTCAATACGGGATAATACCGCGCCACATAGCAGAACTTTAAAAGTGCTCATCATTGGA
AAACGTTCTTCGGGGCGAAAACTCTCAAGGATCTTACCGCTGTTGAGATCCAGTTCGATGTAACCCACTC
GTGCACCCAACTGATCTTCAGCATCTTTTACTTTCACCAGCGTTTCTGGGTGAGCAAAAACAGGAAGGCA
AAATGCCGCAAAAAAGGGAATAAGGGCGACACGGAAATGTTGAATACTCATACTCTTCCTTTTTCAATAT
TATTGAAGCATTTATCAGGGTTATTGTCTCATGAGCGGATACATATTTGAATGTATTTAGAAAAATAAAC
AAATAGGGGTTCCGCGCACATTTCCCCGAAAAGTGCCACCTAAATTGTAAGCGTTAATATTTTGTTAAAA
TTCGCGTTAAATTTTTGTTAAATCAGCTCATTTTTTAACCAATAGGCCGAAATCGGCAAAATCCCTTATA
AATCAAAAGAATAGACCGAGATAGGGT
[37 nt withheld, positions 2058-2094]
AAAGAACGTGGACTCCAACGTCAAAGG
[49 nt withheld, positions 2122-2170]
T
[91 nt withheld, positions 2172-2262]
G
[124 nt withheld, positions 2264-2387]
CCCATTCGCCATTCAGGCTGCGCAACTGTTGGGAAGGGCGATCGGTGCGGGCCTCTTCGCTATTACGCCA
GCTGCGCGCTCGCTCGCTCACTGAGGCCGCCCGGGCAAAGCCCGGGCGTCGGGCGACCTTTGGTCGCCCG
GCCTCAGTGAGCGAGCGAGCGCGCAGAGAGGGAGTGGCCAACTCCATCACTAGGGGTTCCTTGTAGTTAA
TGATTAACCCGCCATGCTACTTATCTACGTAGCCATGCTCTAGGAAGAGTACCATTGACGTCAATAATGA
CGTATGTTCCCATAGTAACGCCAATAGGGACTTTCCATTGACGTCAATGGGTGGAGTATTTACGGTAAAC
TGCCCACTTGGCAGTACATCAAGTGTATCATATGCCAAGTACGCCCCCTATTGACGTCAATGACGGTAAA
TGGCCCGCCTGGCATTATGCCCAGTACATGACCTTATGGGACTTTCCTACTTGGCAGTACATCTACGTAT
TAGTCATCGCTATTACCATGGTCGAGGTGAGCCCCACGTTCTGCTTCACTCTCCCCATCTCCCCCCCCTC
CCCACCCCCAATTTTGTATTTATTTATTTTTTAATTATTTTGTGCAGCGATGGGGGCGGGGGGGGGGGGG
GGGCGCGCGCCAGGCGGGGCGGGGCGGGGCGAGGGGCGGGGCGGGGCGAGGCGGAGAGGTGCGGCGGCAG
CCAATCAGAGCGGCGCGCTCCGAAAGTTTCCTTTTATGGCGAGGCGGCGGCGGCGGCGGCCCTATAAAAA
GCGAAGCGCGCGGCGGGCGGGAGTCGCTGCGCGCTGCCTTCGCCCCGTGCCCCGCTCCGCCGCCGCCTCG
CGCCGCCCGCCCCGGCTCTGACTGACCGCGTTACTCCCACAGGTGAGCGGGCGGGACGGCCCTTCTCCTC
CGGGCTGTAATTAGCGCTTGGTTTAATGACGGCTTGTTTCTTTTCTGTGGCTGCGTGAAAGCCTTGAGGG
GCTCCGGGAGGGCCCTTTGTGCGGGGGGAGCGGCTCGGGGCTGTCCGCGGGGGGACGGCTGCCTTCGGGG
GGGACGGGGCAGGGCGGGGTTCGGCTTCTGGCGTGTGACCGGCGGCTCTAGAGCCTCTGCTAACCATGTT
CATGCCTTCTTCTTTTTCCTACAGCTCCTGGGCAACGTGCTGGTTATTGTGCTGTCTCATCATTTTGGCA
AAGAATTGGATCCGGTACCGCCACCATGGTGAGCAAGGGCGAGGAGCTGTTCACCGGGGTGGTGCCCATC
CTGGTCGAGCTGGACGGCGACGTAAACGGCCACAAGTTCAGCGTGTCCGGCGAGGGCGAGGGCGATGCCA
CCTACGGCAAGCTGACCCTGAAGTTCATCTGCACCACCGGCAAGCTGCCCGTGCCCTGGCCCACCCTCGT
GACCACCCTGACCTACGGCGTGCAGTGCTTCAGCCGCTACCCCGACCACATGAAGCAGCACGACTTCTTC
AAGTCCGCCATGCCCGAAGGCTACGTCCAGGAGCGCACCATCTTCTTCAAGGACGACGGCAACTACAAGA
CCCGCGCCGAGGTGAAGTTCGAGGGCGACACCCTGGTGAACCGCATCGAGCTGAAGGGCATCGACTTCAA
GGAGGACGGCAACATCCTGGGGCACAAGCTGGAGTACAACTACAACAGCCACAACGTCTATATCATGGCC
GACAAGCAGAAGAACGGCATCAAGGTGAACTTCAAGATCCGCCACAACATCGAGGACGGCAGCGTGCAGC
TCGCCGACCACTACCAGCAGAACACCCCCATCGGCGACGGCCCCGTGCTGCTGCCCGACAACCACTACCT
GAGCACCCAGTCCGCCCTGAGCAAAGACCCCAACGAGAAGCGCGATCACATGGTCCTGCTGGAGTTCGTG
ACCGCCGCCGGGATCACTCTCGGCATGGACGAGCTGTACAAGGCCACTAACTTCTCCCTGTTGAAACAAG
CAGGGGATGTCGAAGAGAATCCCGGGCCAATGAGCTCAGAGACTGGCCCAGTGGCTGTGGACCCCACATT
GAGACGGCGGATCGAGCCCCATGAGTTTGAGGTATTCTTCGATCCGAGAGAGCTCCGCAAGGAGACCTGC
CTGCTTTACGAAATTAATTGGGGGGGCCGGCACTCCATTTGGCGACATACATCACAGAACACTAACAAGC
ACGTCGAAGTCAACTTCATCGAGAAGTTCACGACAGAAAGATATTTCTGTCCGAACACAAGGTGCAGCAT
TACCTGGTTTCTCAGCTGGAGCCCATGCGGCGAATGTAGTAGGGCCATCACTGAATTCCTGTCAAGGTAT
CCCCACGTCACTCTGTTTATTTACATCGCAAGGCTGTACCACCACGCTGACCCCCGCAATCGACAAGGCC
TGCGGGATTTGATCTCTTCAGGTGTGACTATCCAAATTATGACTGAGCAGGAGTCAGGATACTGCTGGAG
AAACTTTGTGAATTATAGCCCGAGTAATGAAGCCCACTGGCCTAGGTATCCCCATCTGTGGGTACGACTG
TACGTTCTTGAACTGTACTGCATCATACTGGGCCTGCCTCCTTGTCTCAACATTCTGAGAAGGAAGCAGC
CACAGCTGACATTCTTTACCATCGCTCTTCAGTCTTGTCATTACCAGCGACTGCCCCCACACATTCTCTG
GGCCACCGGGTTGAAAAGCGGCAGCGAGACTCCCGGGACCTCAGAGTCCGCCACACCAGAAGGCCGGGTT
TTCATCATTAAGAGCTACTCTGAGGACGATATTCACCGTTCCATTAAGTATAATATTTGGTGCAGCACAG
AGCATGGTAACAAGAGACTGGATGCTGCTTATCGTTCCATGAACGGGAAAGGCCCCGTTTACTTACTTTT
CAGTGTCAACGGCAGTGGACACTTCTGTGGCGTGGCAGAAATGAAATCTGCTGTGGACTACAACACATGT
GCAGGTGTGTGGTCCCAGGACAAATGGAAGGGTCGTTTTGATGTCAGGTGGATTTTTGTGAAGGACGTTC
CCAATAGCCAACTGCGACACATTCGCCTAGAGAACAACGAGAATAAACCAGTGACCAACTCTAGGGACAC
TCAGGAAGTGCCTCTGGAAAAGGCTAAGCAGGTGTTGAAAATTATAGCCAGCTACAAGCACACCACTTCC
ATTTTTGATGACTTCTCACACTATGAGAAACGCCAAGAGGAAGAAGAAAGTGTTAAAAAGGAACGTCAAG
GTCGTGGGAAACTCGAGTACCCCTACGACGTGCCCGACTACGCCTAAAAGCTTATCGATAATCAACCTCT
GGATTACAAAATTTGTGAAAGATTGACTGGTATTCTTAACTATGTTGCTCCTTTTACGCTATGTGGATAC
GCTGCTTTAATGCCTTTGTATCATGCTATTGCTTCCCGTATGGCTTTCATTTTCTCCTCCTTGTATAAAT
CCTGGTTGCTGTCTCTTTATGAGGAGTTGTGGCCCGTTGTCAGGCAACGTGGCGTGGTGTGCACTGTGTT
TGCTGACGCAACCCCCACTGGTTGGGGCATTGCCACCACCTGTCAGCTCCTTTCCGGGACTTTCGCTTTC
CCCCTCCCTATTGCCACGGCGGAACTCATCGCCGCCTGCCTTGCCCGCTGCTGGACAGGGGCTCGGCTGT
TGGGCACTGACAATTCCGTGGTGTTGTCGGGGAAATCATCGTCCTTTCCTTGGCTGCTCGCCTGTGTTGC
CACCTGGATTCTGCGCGGGACGTCCTTCTGCTACGTCCCTTCGGCCCTCAATCCAGCGGACCTTCCTTCC
CGCGGCCTGCTGCCGGCTCTGCGGCCTCTTCCGCGTCTTCGCCTTCGCCCTCAGACGAGTCGGATCTCCC
TTTGGGCCGCCTCCCCGCATCGATACCGTCGACCCGGGCGGCCGCTTCGAGCAGACATGATAAGATACAT
TGATGAGTTTGGACAAACCACAACTAGAATGCAGTGAAAAAAATGCTTTATTTGTGAAATTTGTGATGCT
ATTGCTTTATTTGTAACCATTATAAGCTGCAATAAACAAGTTAACAACAACAATTGCATTCATTTTATGT
TTCAGGTTCAGGGGGAGATGTGGGAGGTTTTTTAAAGCAAGTAAAACCTCTACAAATGTGGTAAAATCGA
TAAGGATCTTCCTAGAGCATGGCTACGTAGATAAGTAGCATGGCGGGTTAATCATTAACTACAAGGAACC
CCTAGTGATGGAGTTGGCCACTCCCTCTCTGCGCGCTCGCTCGCTCACTGAGGCCGGGCGACCAAAGGTC
GCCCGACGCCCGGGCTTTGCCCGGGCGGCCTCAGTGAGCGAGCGAGCGCGCAGCTGCATTAATGAATCGG
CCAACGCGCGGGGAGAGGCGGTTTGCGTATTGGGCGCT
Features (pLannotate 1.2.2; 19 found; start..end, strand, type, name):
    182..770     -  rep_origin     ori: high-copy-number ColE1/pMB1/pBR322/pUC origin of replication
    941..1801    -  CDS            AmpR: β-lactamase; bla; confers resistance to ampicillin, carbenicillin, and related antibiotics
   1802..1906    -  promoter       AmpR promoter: bla
   1959..2387    -  rep_origin     f1 ori (sequence partly withheld): f1 bacteriophage origin of replication; arrow indicates direction of (+) strand synthesis
   2392..2461    -  CDS            lacZα (fragment): LacZα fragment of β-galactosidase; lacZ fragment
   2456..2588    -  repeat_region  AAV2 ITR (fragment): inverted terminal repeat of adeno-associated virus serotype 2 inverted
   2649..2897    +  enhancer       CMV enhancer (fragment): human cytomegalovirus immediate early enhancer
   2899..3176    +  promoter       chicken β-actin promoter: No description available
   3177..3312    +  intron         hybrid intron (fragment): hybrid between chicken β-actin (CBA) and minute virus of mice (MMV) introns (Gray et al., 2011)
   3401..3531    +  intron         chimeric intron (fragment): chimera between introns from chicken β-actin and rabbit β-globin
   3603..4319    +  CDS            EGFP: EGFP is a basic (constitutively fluorescent) green fluorescent protein published in 1996, derived from Aequorea victoria. It is reported to be a rapidly-maturing weak dimer with moderate acid sensitivity.
   4377..5063    +  CDS            Apobec1: ABEC1_RAT - Experimental evidence at protein level: Swiss-Prot protein existence level 1. Catalytic component of the apolipoprotein B mRNA editing enzyme complex which is responsible for the postranscriptional editing of a CAA codon for Gln to a UAA codon for stop in the APOB mRNA. May also play a role in the epigenetic regulation of gene expression by participating in DNA demethylation. From Rattus norvegicus (Rat).
   5064..5104    +  CDS            ABE(7.10) (fragment): adenine base editor comprising wild-type E. coli TadA fused to the evolved TadA*(7.10) mutant (Gaudelli et al., 2017)
   5109..5618    +  CDS            YTHDF2 (fragment): YTHD2_HUMAN - Also known as HGRG8 From Homo sapiens (Human).
   5667..6255    +  misc_feature   WPRE: woodchuck hepatitis virus posttranscriptional regulatory element
   6298..6419    -  polyA_signal   SV40 poly(A) signal: SV40 polyadenylation signal
   6442..6510    -  CDS            large T antigen (fragment): large T antigen from SV40 (simian virus 40)
   6581..6714    +  repeat_region  AAV2 ITR: inverted terminal repeat of adeno-associated virus serotype 2 inverted
   6708..6764    -  CDS            lacI (fragment): lac repressor; lacI; The lac repressor binds to the lac operator to inhibit transcription in E. coli. This inhibition can be relieved by adding lactose or isopropyl-β-D-thiogalactopyranoside (IPTG).
