[The description below was written by a language model from this plasmid's Addgene catalogue record and pLannotate feature annotations shown in this document.]
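Description:
AAV-EGFP-APOBEC1-YTHmut is an adeno-associated virus transfer (packaging) plasmid built on a CAG-EGFP backbone. Its expression cassette lies between two AAV2 inverted terminal repeats, which direct replication and encapsidation of the intervening DNA when helper functions are supplied. The bacterial portion carries a ColE1/pUC-type origin, an f1 origin and a β-lactamase gene for ampicillin selection. The origin is annotated as high-copy, but the catalogue lists the plasmid as low copy and names a recombination-deficient growth strain, a common choice for keeping ITRs intact. Short lacZα, lacI, ABE and SV40 large T matches in the feature table look like backbone remnants or linker similarities rather than functional genes.

Expression is driven by a CAG-style promoter (CMV enhancer, chicken β-actin promoter and chimeric intron fragments). The single open reading frame begins with EGFP, followed by a P2A self-cleaving peptide, which is described in the catalogue but not annotated in the table. It continues with rat APOBEC1 cytidine deaminase joined by a short linker to a fragment of human YTHDF2 containing the YTH domain, and ends with a C-terminal HA tag. A WPRE and an SV40 polyadenylation signal follow to enhance transcript stability and processing. P2A allows EGFP to mark transduced cells while the fusion protein is released separately.

The YTH domain here lacks residues 385–409, the m6A-binding region. An APOBEC1–YTH fusion normally deaminates cytidines near m6A sites, so this binding-deficient version presumably serves as the negative control for background editing. The associated publication concerns single-cell mapping of m6A RNA modifications in the hippocampus.
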