Addgene plasmid #209320: AAV-EGFP-APOBEC1-YTHmut
Purpose: AAV packaging vector containing a EGFP-P2A expression cassette, APOBEC1-YTHmut cassette.
Depositing lab: Magdalena Koziol. Depositing organization: Chinese Institute for Brain Research, Beijing. Publication: Single-cell discovery of m(6)A RNA modifications in the hippocampus. Feng S, Tellaetxe-Abete M, Zhang Y, Peng Y, Zhou H, Dong M, Larrea E, Xue L, Zhang L, Koziol MJ. Genome Res. 2024 Jul 23;34(6):822-836. doi: 10.1101/gr.278424.123. PubMed 39009472.
Backbone
  Vector backbone: CAG-EGFP
  Backbone manufacturer: Gift from Minmin Luo's lab
  Backbone size w/o insert (bp): 5436
  Vector type: AAV
Growth in bacteria
  Bacterial resistance: Ampicillin, 100 μg/mL
  Growth temperature: 37°C
  Growth strain: NEB Stable
  Copy number: Low Copy
Gene/Insert
  Gene/Insert name: APOBEC1-YTHmut-HA
  Species: H. sapiens (human), R. norvegicus (rat)
  Insert size (bp): 1332
  Mutation: YTH domain lacks AA 385-409 comprising the m6A-binding region
  Tag / fusion protein: HA (C terminal on insert)
  Cloning method: Unknown
  Sequencing primers: 5′ EGFP-C_seq_F: catggtcctgctggagttcgtg; 3′ WPRE-seq_R:cagcgtatccacatagcgta
Resource information
  A portion of this plasmid was derived from a plasmid made by: Kate Meyer (Addgene plasmid # 131637)
Terms and licenses: Academic/Nonprofit Terms; Industry Terms: Not Available to Industry
Depositor comments: 5' cloning sites:EGFP_P2A_clone_F: gcatggacgagctgtacaaggccactaacttctccctP2A_clone_F: gccactaacttctccctgttgaaacaagcaggggatgtcgaagagaatcccgggccaP2A_APOBEC1_clone_F: gaagagaatcccgggccaatgagctcagagactggccc3' cloning site:WPRE-HindIII-SD-HA-clone-R: tccagaggttgattatcgataagcttttaggcgtagtcgggcacgtcgt Please visit https://www.biorxiv.org/content/10.1101/2023.12.06.570314v1 for bioRxiv preprint.
How to cite: AAV-EGFP-APOBEC1-YTHmut was a gift from Magdalena Koziol (Addgene plasmid # 209320 ; http://n2t.net/addgene:209320 ; RRID:Addgene_209320)
